>Addgene plasmid #231580 | TRE3G-PE2-P2A-BFP | addgene full sequence | sequence record 462114 | Addgene NGS Result
TTGAGATCCTTTTTTTCTGCGCGTAATCTGCTGCTTGCAAACAAAAAAACCACCGCTACCAGCGGTGGTT
TGTTTGCCGGATCAAGAGCTACCAACTCTTTTTCCGAAGGTAACTGGCTTCAGCAGAGCGCAGATACCAA
ATACTGTTCTTCTAGTGTAGCCGTAGTTAGGCCACCACTTCAAGAACTCTGTAGCACCGCCTACATACCT
CGCTCTGCTAATCCTGTTACCAGTGGCTGCTGCCAGTGGCGATAAGTCGTGTCTTACCGGGTTGGACTCA
AGACGATAGTTACCGGATAAGGCGCAGCGGTCGGGCTGAACGGGGGGTTCGTGCACACAGCCCAGCTTGG
AGCGAACGACCTACACCGAACTGAGATACCTACAGCGTGAGCTATGAGAAAGCGCCACGCTTCCCGAAGG
GAGAAAGGCGGACAGGTATCCGGTAAGCGGCAGGGTCGGAACAGGAGAGCGCACGAGGGAGCTTCCAGGG
GGAAACGCCTGGTATCTTTATAGTCCTGTCGGGTTTCGCCACCTCTGACTTGAGCGTCGATTTTTGTGAT
GCTCGTCAGGGGGGCGGAGCCTATGGAAAAACGCCAGCAACGCGGCCTTTTTACGGTTCCTGGCCTTTTG
CTGGCCTTTTGCTCACATGTTCTTTCCTGCGTTATCCCCTGATTCTGTGGATAACCGTATTACCGCCTTT
GAGTGAGCTGATACCGCTCGCCGCAGCCGAACGACCGAGCGCAGCGAGTCAGTGAGCGAGGAAGCGGAAG
AGCGCCCAATACGCAAACCGCCTCTCCCCGCGCGTTGGCCGATTCATTAATGCAGCTGGCACGACAGGTT
TCCCGACTGGAAAGCGGGCAGTGAGCGCAACGCAATTAATGTGAGTTAGCTCACTCATTAGGCACCCCAG
GCTTTACACTTTATGCTTCCGGCTCGTATGTTGTGTGGAATTGTGAGCGGATAACAATTTCACACAGGAA
ACAGCTATGACCATGATTACGCCAAGCTCTAGCTAGAGGTCGACGGTATACAGACATGATAAGATACATT
GATGAGTTTGGACAAACCACAACTAGAATGCAGTGAAAAAAATGCTTTATTTGTGAAATTTGTGATGCTA
TTGCTTTATTTGTAACCATTATAAGCTGCAATAAACAAGTTGGGGTGGGCGAAGAACTCCAGCATGAGAT
CCCCGCGCTGGAGGATCATCCAGCCGGCGTCCCGGAAAACGATTCCGAAGCCCAACCTTTCATAGAAGGC
GGCGGTGGAATCGAAATCTCGTAGCACGTGTCAGTCCTGCTCCTCGGCCACGAAGTGCACGCAGTTGCCG
GCCGGGTCGCGCAGGGCGAACTCCCGCCCCCACGGCTGCTCGCCGATCTCGGTCATGGCCGGCCCGGAGG
CGTCCCGGAAGTTCGTGGACACGACCTCCGACCACTCGGCGTACAGCTCGTCCAGGCCGCGCACCCACAC
CCAGGCCAGGGTGTTGTCCGGCACCACCTGGTCCTGGACCGCGCTGATGAACAGGGTCACGTCGTCCCGG
ACCACACCGGCGAAGTCGTCCTCCACGAAGTCCCGGGAGAACCCGAGCCGGTCGGTCCAGAACTCGACCG
CTCCGGCGACGTCGCGCGCGGTGAGCACCGGAACGGCACTGGTCAACTTGGCCATGGTTTAGTTCCTCAC
CTTGTCGTATTATACTATGCCGATATACTATGCCGATGATTAATTGTCAACACGTGCTGATCAGATCCGA
AAATGGATATACAAGCTCCCGGGAGCTTTTTGCAAAAGCCTAGGCCTCCAAAAAAGCCTCCTCACTACTT
CTGGAATAGCTCAGAGGCAGAGGCGGCCTCGGCCTCTGCATAAATAAAAAAAATTAGTCAGCCATGGGGC
GGAGAATGGGCGGAACTGGGCGGAGTTAGGGGCGGGATGGGCGGAGTTAGGGGCGGGACTATGGTTGCTG
ACTAATTGAGATGCATGCTTTGCATACTTCTGCCTGCTGGGGAGCCTGGGGACTTTCCACACCTGGTTGC
TGACTAATTGAGATGCATGCTTTGCATACTTCTGCCTGCTGGGGAGCCTGGGGACTTTCCACACCCTAAC
TGACACACATTCCACAGAATTAATTCGCGTTAAATTTTTGTTAAATCAGCTCATTTTTTAACCAATAGGC
CGAAATCGGCAAAATCCCTTATAAATCAAAAGAATAGACCGAGATAGGGT
[37 nt withheld, positions 2221-2257]
AAAGAACGTGGACTCCAACGTCAAAGG
[49 nt withheld, positions 2285-2333]
T
[91 nt withheld, positions 2335-2425]
G
[124 nt withheld, positions 2427-2550]
GGGGATACCCCCTAGAGCCCCAGCTGGTTCTTTCCGCCTCAGAAGCCATAGAGCCCACCGCATCCCCAGC
ATGCCTGCTATTGTCTTCCCAATCCTCCCCCTTGCTGTCCTGCCCCACCCCACCCCCCAGAATAGAATGA
CACCTACTCAGACAATGCGATGCAATTTCCTCATTTTATTAGGAAAGGACAGTGGGAGTGGCACCTTCCA
GGGTCAAGGAAGGCACGGGGGAGGGGCAAACAACAGATGGCTGGCAACTAGAAGGCACAGTCGAGGCTGA
TCAGCGGGTTTAAACGGGCCCTGCTAGAGATTTTCCACACTGACTAAAAGGGTCTGAGGGATCTCTAGTT
ACCAGAGTCACACAACAGACGGGCACACACTACTTGAAGCACTCAAGGCAAGCTTTATTGAGGCTTAAGC
AGTGGGTTCCCTAGTTAGCCAGAGAGCTCCCAGGCTCAGATCTGGTCTAACCAGAGAGACCCAGTACAGT
CCGGATGCAGCTCTCGGGCCATGTGATGAAATGCTAGGCGGCTGTCAAACCTCCACTCTAATACTTCTCT
CTCCGGGTCATCCATCCCATGCAGGCTCACAGGGTGTAACAAGCGGGTGTTCTCTCCTTCATTGGCTTCT
TCTACCTTCTCTTGCTCAACTGGTACTAGCTTGTAGCACCATCCAAAGGTCAGTGGATATCTGATCCCTG
GCCCTGGTGTGTAGTTCTGCCAATCAGGGAAGTAGCCTTGTGTGTGGTAGATCCACAGATCAAGGATATC
TTGTCTTCGTTGGGAGTGAATTAGCCCTTCCAGTCCCCCCTTTTCTTTTAAAAAGTGGCTAAGATCTACA
GCTGCCTTGTAAGTCATTGGTCTTAAAGGTACCTGAGGTGTGACTGGAAAACCCACCTCCTCCTCCTCTT
GTGCTTCTAGCCAGGCACAATCAGCATTGGTAGCTGCTGTATTGCTACTTGTGATTGCTCCATGTTTTTC
TAGGTCTCGAGGTCGACGGTATCGATGCGGGGAGGCGGCCCAAAGGGAGATCCGACTCGTCTGAGGGCGA
AGGCGAAGACGCGGAAGAGGCCGCAGAGCCGGCAGCAGGCCGCGGGAAGGAAGGTCCGCTGGATTGAGGG
CCGAAGGGACGTAGCAGAAGGACGTCCCGCGCAGAATCCAGGTGGCAACACAGGCGAGCAGCCAAGGAAA
GGACGATGATTTCCCCGACAACACCACGGAATTGTCAGTGCCCAACAGCCGAGCCCCTGTCCAGCAGCGG
GCAAGGCAGGCGGCGATGAGTTCCGCCGTGGCAATAGGGAGGGGGAAAGCGAAAGTCCCGGAAAGGAGCT
GACAGGTGGTGGCAATGCCCCAACCAGTGGGGGTTGCGTCAGCAAACACAGTGCACACCACGCCACGTTG
CCTGACAACGGGCCACAACTCCTCATAAAGAGACAGCAACCAGGATTTATACAAGGAGGAGAAAATGAAA
GCCATACGGGAAGCAATAGCATGATACAAAGGCATTAAAGCAGCGTATCCACATAGCGTAAAAGGAGCAA
CATAGTTAAGAATACCAGTCAATCTTTCACAAATTTTGTAATCCAGAGGTTGATTATCGATAAGCTTGAT
ATCAAGCTTGCATGCCTGCAGGACTAGTTTAATTAAGCTTGTGCCCCAGTTTGCTAGGGAGGTCGCAGTA
TCTGGCCACTGCCACCTCGTGCTGCTCGACGTAGGTCTCGTTGTTGGCCTCCTTGATTCTTTCCAGTCTG
TAGTCCACATAGTAGACGCCAGGCATCTTGAGGTTCTTAGCGGGTTTCTTGGATCTATATGTGGTCTTGA
TGTTTGCGATCAGATGGCTCCCGCCCACGAGCTTCAGGGCCATGTCGTTTCTGCCTTCCAGGCCGCCGTC
AGCGGGGTACAGCGTCTCGGTGAAGGCCTCCCAGCCGAGTGTTTTCTTCTGCATCACAGGGCCGTTGGAT
GTGAAGTTCACCCCTCTGATCTTGACGTTGTAGATGAGGCAGCCGTCCTGGAGGCTGGTGTCCTGGGTAG
CGGTCAGCACGCCCCCGTCTTCGTATGTGGTGACTCTCTCCCATGTGAAGCCCTCAGGGAAGGACTGCTT
GAAGAAGTCGGGGATGCCCTGGGTGTGGTTGATGAAGGTCTTGCTGCCGTAGAGGAAGCTAGTAGCCAGG
ATGTCGAAGGCGAAGGGGAGAGGGCCGCCCTCGACCACCTTGATTCTCATGGTCTGGGTGCCCTCGTAGG
GCTTGCCTTCGCCCTCGGATGTGCACTTGAAGTGATGGTTGTCCACGGTGCCCTCCATGTACAGCTTCAT
GTGCATGTTCTCCTTAATCAGCTCGCTCGGTCCAGGATTCTCTTCGACATCTCCGGCTTGTTTCAGCAGA
GAGAAGTTTGTTGCGCCGGATCCGACTTTCCTCTTCTTCTTGGGCTCGAATTCGCTGCCGTCGGCGGTTC
TTTTTGAGCCGCCAGAGGGTGATGAATTTTCTATGAGGAGGGTAGAGGTGTCTGGAGTCTCTGTGATGGC
TGCCTTTCGGGCCGCTTGGTCAGCCATCCGGTTGCCTCTAGCCTCGGCGCTGTGTCCCTTTTGATGTCCT
GGACAATGGATTATGCTAAGTCTTTTGGGCAGAAAGAGGGCTTTTAGTAGGGCCAAGATCTCGTCTTTAT
TTTTGATCTCTTTGCCTTCTGATGTGAGCCACCCACGCCTTCTGTATATTTCTCCATGGATATGGGCAGT
AGCAAAAGCATAACGGCTATCAGTATAAACATTTAGCTTCTTACCTTCTGCCATCTTTAGGGCCTGGGTG
AGTGCTATCAGTTCAGCCCGCTGAGCGGATGTCCCGGCTGGCAGGGCTTTAGCCCAGATTACCTCGGTCT
CGGTGGTCACCGCAGCTCCCGCCTTACGCTGTCCCTCTTGTAAGAGACTGCTTCCATCCGTGTACCAGGT
GTGGTCGGCGTCTGGGAGCGGCTGGTCCGTTAGGTCGGGTCGGGTTCCGTGGGCTTCGGCCAGGATATCA
AGGCAGTTGTGTTGCAGCCCTTCCTCAGGCAGTGGGAGCAGCGTAGCCGGGTTCAGGGCTACCACCGGTC
CGAACTGGACCCGGTCCGTGTCCAAAAGCAAGGCCTGATAGTGAGTCATCCGGGCGTTGGAAAGCCAGCG
GTCGGGGGGTTGTTTGACTAGTGCCTCTACTGCATGGGGGGCCAGAATGACTAGTGGCTGTCCCATGGTT
AGCTTGCCTGCATCCTTTGTCAGTACGGCAATGGCTGCTACCATCCGTAGGCAAGGGGGCCACCCAGCTG
CTACTGGGTCTAGCTTTTTGGACAGGTAGGCCACCGGCCGACGCCAAGGTCCCAGTTTTTGCGTTAGGAC
ACCTTTGGCGTAGCCCTGCTTCTCGTCGACAAAGAGTTCAAAGGGCTTAGTCAAATCTGGCAACCCCAGG
GCTGGGGCAGTTAGAAGAGCTTGCTTGATTTCTTGATAGGCCTTTTGTTGGTCTGGGCCCCAATTAAACA
GAGTCCCCGGTTTGGTGAGAGGGTACAGGGGGGCTGCCATTTCTGCAAACCCAGGGATGAAGAGGCGACA
GAAGCCTGCCTTCCCTAGGAACTCCCTTAGTTGTCGAGGGGTCTTCGGAGTAGGCTGCCCCATCACAGTC
TCTTTTCTGGCCTCAGTCAGCCATCTCTGACCCTCTTTTAGAAGATACCCCAGATACTTGACCTGTTTCT
GGCAAATTTGGGCTTTCTTGGCCGAGGCCCGATACCCGAGGTTCCCTAGGGTTTGTAACAGGGCCCGAGT
ACCTTGTTGGCAGTCTAGCTCAGAAGTGGCGGCCAGCAGTAAGTCATCCACGTACTGTAGCAGGATCAAG
TCTGGGTGCTGGATCCGGAAGTCTGCTAGGTCTCTGTGCAGTGCCTCATTAAACAGGGTGGGACTGTTTT
TGAAACCCTGTGGGAGTCTGGTCCAGGTCAATTGTCCTGAGATTCCCATCTCTGGATCTCTCCACTCAAA
GGCGAAGAGAGGCTGACTGGTGGGGTGGAGTCTCAGGCAGAAAAAGGCATCCTTTAAATCAAGCACAGTG
TACCACTGGTGGGACGGTGGGAGCCCGCTCAAGAGGTTGTAAGGGTTGGGCACGGTGGGGTGGATGTCTT
CCACCCGCTTGTTGACTTCTCTCAGATCCTGGACAGGCCTATAATCATTAGTCCCTGGTTTCTTAACGGG
TAGCAGGGGCGTGTTCCAGGGGGACTGGCAGGGTACCAGTATTCCCTGGTCCAACAGTCTCTGTATGTGG
GGCTTGATCCCCAGTCTGGCTTCTTGTGACATGGGGTATTGTTTTATGGACACGGGGGTAGAGGTTGCTT
TCAGAGGTATGATCAGAGGAGCTTGGCGAACTGCCAGTCCCATGCCCCCGGTTTCCGCCCAGGCCTGAGG
AAAATCAGACAGCCATGTGGACCCTAGAGAAACATCTGGCTCTTTTGAGGTCTCATGTAGCCGATACTCA
TCTTCTATATTTAGGGTGCTGCTGCCGCCGCTGCTGCCGCCACTGCTCTCTGGTGTTGCTGACTCGCTTG
TTCCTGGTGTCTCGCTGCCAGAGGATCCTCCGCTAGATCCTCCAGAGTCACCTCCCAGCTGAGACAGGTC
GATCCGTGTCTCGTACAGGCCGGTGATGCTCTGGTGGATCAGGGTGGCGTCCAGCACCTCTTTGGTGCTG
GTGTACCTCTTCCGGTCGATGGTGGTGTCAAAGTACTTGAAGGCGGCAGGGGCTCCCAGATTGGTCAGGG
TAAACAGGTGGATGATATTCTCGGCCTGCTCTCTGATGGGCTTATCCCGGTGCTTGTTGTAGGCGGACAG
CACTTTGTCCAGATTAGCGTCGGCCAGGATCACTCTCTTGGAGAACTCGCTGATCTGCTCGATGATCTCG
TCCAGGTAGTGCTTGTGCTGTTCCACAAACAGCTGTTTCTGCTCATTATCCTCGGGGGAGCCCTTCAGCT
TCTCATAGTGGCTGGCCAGGTACAGGAAGTTCACATATTTGGAGGGCAGGGCCAGTTCGTTTCCCTTCTG
CAGTTCGCCGGCAGAGGCCAGCATTCTCTTCCGGCCGTTTTCCAGCTCGAACAGGGAGTACTTAGGCAGC
TTGATGATCAGGTCCTTTTTCACTTCTTTGTAGCCCTTGGCTTCCAGAAAGTCGATGGGATTCTTCTCGA
AGCTGCTTCTTTCCATGATGGTGATCCCCAGCAGCTCTTTCACACTCTTCAGTTTCTTGGACTTGCCCTT
TTCCACTTTGGCCACCACCAGCACAGAATAGGCCACGGTGGGGCTGTCGAAGCCGCCGTACTTCTTAGGG
TCCCAGTCCTTCTTTCTGGCGATCAGCTTATCGCTGTTCCTCTTGGGCAGGATAGACTCTTTGCTGAAGC
CGCCTGTCTGCACCTCGGTCTTTTTCACGATATTCACTTGGGGCATGCTCAGCACTTTCCGCACGGTGGC
AAAATCCCGGCCCTTATCCCACACGATCTCCCCGGTTTCGCCGTTTGTCTCGATCAGAGGCCGCTTCCGG
ATCTCGCCGTTGGCCAGGGTAATCTCGGTCTTGAAAAAGTTCATGATGTTGCTGTAGAAGAAGTACTTGG
CGGTAGCCTTGCCGATTTCCTGCTCGCTCTTGGCGATCATCTTCCGCACGTCGTACACCTTGTAGTCGCC
GTACACGAACTCGCTTTCCAGCTTAGGGTACTTTTTGATCAGGGCGGTTCCCACGACGGCGTTCAGGTAG
GCGTCGTGGGCGTGGTGGTAGTTGTTGATCTCGCGCACTTTGTAAAACTGGAAATCCTTCCGGAAATCGG
ACACCAGCTTGGACTTCAGGGTGATCACTTTCACTTCCCGGATCAGCTTGTCATTCTCGTCGTACTTAGT
GTTCATCCGGGAGTCCAGGATCTGTGCCACGTGCTTTGTGATCTGCCGGGTTTCCACCAGCTGTCTCTTG
ATGAAGCCGGCCTTATCCAGTTCGCTCAGGCCGCCTCTCTCGGCCTTGGTCAGATTGTCGAACTTTCTCT
GGGTAATCAGCTTGGCGTTCAGCAGCTGCCGCCAGTAGTTCTTCATCTTCTTCACGACCTCTTCGGAGGG
CACGTTGTCGCTCTTGCCCCGGTTCTTGTCGCTTCTGGTCAGCACCTTGTTGTCGATGGAGTCGTCCTTC
AGAAAGCTCTGAGGCACGATAGCGTCCACATCGTAGTCGGACAGCCGGTTGATGTCCAGTTCCTGGTCCA
CGTACATATCCCGCCCATTCTGCAGGTAGTACAGGTACAGCTTCTCGTTCTGCAGCTGGGTGTTTTCCAC
GGGGTGTTCTTTCAGGATCTGGCTGCCCAGCTCTTTGATGCCCTCTTCGATCCGCTTCATTCTCTCGCGG
CTGTTCTTCTGTCCCTTCTGGGTGGTCTGGTTCTCTCTGGCCATTTCGATCACGATGTTCTCGGGCTTGT
GCCGGCCCATCACTTTCACGAGCTCGTCCACCACCTTCACTGTCTGCAGGATGCCCTTCTTAATGGCGGG
GCTGCCGGCCAGATTGGCAATGTGCTCGTGCAGGCTATCGCCCTGGCCGGACACCTGGGCTTTCTGGATG
TCCTCTTTAAAGGTCAGGCTGTCGTCGTGGATCAGCTGCATGAAGTTTCTGTTGGCGAAGCCGTCGGACT
TCAGGAAATCCAGGATTGTCTTGCCGGACTGCTTGTCCCGGATGCCGTTGATCAGCTTCCGGCTCAGCCT
GCCCCAGCCGGTGTATCTCCGCCGCTTCAGCTGCTTCATCACTTTGTCGTCGAACAGGTGGGCATAGGTT
TTCAGCCGTTCCTCGATCATCTCTCTGTCCTCAAACAGTGTCAGGGTCAGCACGATATCTTCCAGAATGT
CCTCGTTTTCCTCATTGTCCAGGAAGTCCTTGTCCTTGATAATTTTCAGCAGATCGTGGTATGTGCCCAG
GGAGGCGTTGAACCGATCTTCCACGCCGGAGATTTCCACGGAGTCGAAGCACTCGATTTTCTTGAAGTAG
TCCTCTTTCAGCTGCTTCACGGTCACTTTCCGGTTGGTCTTGAACAGCAGGTCCACGATGGCCTTTTTCT
GCTCGCCGCTCAGGAAGGCGGGCTTTCTCATTCCCTCGGTCACGTATTTCACTTTGGTCAGCTCGTTATA
CACGGTGAAGTACTCGTACAGCAGGCTGTGCTTGGGCAGCACCTTCTCGTTGGGCAGGTTCTTATCGAAG
TTGGTCATCCGCTCGATGAAGCTCTGGGCGGAAGCGCCCTTGTCCACCACTTCCTCGAAGTTCCAGGGGG
TGATGGTTTCCTCGCTCTTTCTGGTCATCCAGGCGAATCTGCTGTTTCCCCTGGCCAGAGGGCCCACGTA
GTAGGGGATGCGGAAGGTCAGGATCTTCTCGATCTTTTCCCGGTTGTCCTTCAGGAATGGGTAAAAATCT
TCCTGCCGCCGCAGAATGGCGTGCAGCTCTCCCAGGTGGATCTGGTGGGGGATGCTGCCGTTGTCGAAGG
TCCGCTGCTTCCGCAGCAGGTCCTCTCTGTTCAGCTTCACGAGCAGTTCCTCGGTGCCGTCCATCTTTTC
CAGGATGGGCTTGATGAACTTGTAGAACTCTTCCTGGCTGGCTCCGCCGTCAATGTAGCCGGCGTAGCCG
TTCTTGCTCTGGTCGAAGAAAATCTCTTTGTACTTCTCAGGCAGCTGCTGCCGCACGAGAGCTTTCAGCA
GGGTCAGGTCCTGGTGGTGCTCGTCGTATCTCTTGATCATAGAGGCGCTCAGGGGGGCCTTGGTGATCTC
GGTGTTCACTCTCAGGATGTCGCTCAGCAGGATGGCGTCGGACAGGTTCTTGGCGGCCAGAAACAGGTCG
GCGTACTGGTCGCCGATCTGGGCCAGCAGGTTGTCCAGGTCGTCGTCGTAGGTGTCCTTGCTCAGCTGCA
GTTTGGCATCCTCGGCCAGGTCGAAGTTGCTCTTGAAGTTGGGGGTCAGGCCCAGGCTCAGGGCAATCAG
GTTTCCGAACAGGCCATTCTTCTTCTCGCCGGGCAGCTGGGCGATCAGATTTTCCAGCCGTCTGCTCTTG
CTCAGTCTGGCAGACAGGATGGCCTTGGCGTCCACGCCGCTGGCGTTGATGGGGTTTTCCTCGAACAGCT
GGTTGTAGGTCTGCACCAGCTGGATGAACAGCTTGTCCACGTCGCTGTTGTCGGGGTTCAGGTCGCCCTC
GATCAGGAAGTGGCCCCGGAACTTGATCATGTGGGCCAGGGCCAGATAGATCAGCCGCAGGTCGGCCTTG
TCGGTGCTGTCCACCAGTTTCTTTCTCAGGTGGTAGATGGTGGGGTACTTCTCGTGGTAGGCCACCTCGT
CCACGATGTTGCCGAAGATGGGGTGCCGCTCGTGCTTCTTATCCTCTTCCACCAGGAAGGACTCTTCCAG
TCTGTGGAAGAAGCTGTCGTCCACCTTGGCCATCTCGTTGCTGAAGATCTCTTGCAGATAGCAGATCCGG
TTCTTCCGTCTGGTGTATCTTCTTCTGGCGGTTCTCTTCAGCCGGGTGGCCTCGGCTGTTTCGCCGCTGT
CGAACAGCAGGGCTCCGATCAGGTTCTTCTTGATGCTGTGCCGGTCGGTGTTGCCCAGCACCTTGAATTT
CTTGCTGGGCACCTTGTACTCGTCGGTGATCACGGCCCAGCCCACAGAGTTGGTGCCGATGTCCAGGCCG
ATGCTGTACTTCTTGTCGACTTTCCGCTTCTTCTTTGGTGACTCGAACTCGCTTCCGTCGGCTGTCCGTT
TCATGGTGGCACCGGTAAGCTTGATATCCTGCAGACGCGTAAGTATAAGACAAAAGTGTTGTGGAATTGC
TCCAGGCGATCTGACGGTTCACTAAACGAGCTCTGCTTTTATAGGCGCCCACCGTACACGCCTACCTCGA
CATACGTTCTCTATCACTGATAGGGAGTAAACTGGATATACGTTCTCTATCACTGATAGGGAGTAAACTG
TAGATACGTTCTCTATCACTGATAGGGAGTAAACTGGTCATACGTTCTCTATCACTGATAGGGAGTAAAC
TCCTTATACGTTCTCTATCACTGATAGGGAGTAAAGTCTGCATACGTTCTCTATCACTGATAGGGAGTAA
ACTCTTCATACGTTCTCTATCACTGATAGGGAGTAAACTCGAGTGAAGACGAAAGGGCCTCTAGACACTT
AATTAACCAAACTGGATCTCTGCTGTCCCTGTAATAAACCCGAAAATTTTGAATTTTTGTAATTTGTTTT
TGTAATTCTTTAGTTTGTATGTCTGTTGCTATTATGTCTACTATTCTTTCCCCTGCACTGTACCCCCCAA
TCCCCCCTTTTCTTTTAAAATTGTGGATGAATACTGCCATTTGTCTGCAGAATTGGCGCACGCAGTGCCG
ATCCGTTCACTAATCGAATGGATCTGTCTCTGTCTCTCTCTCCACCTTCTTCTTCTATTCCTTCGGGCCT
GTCGGGTCCCCTCGGGGTTGGGAGGTGGGTCTGAAACGATAATGGTGAATATCCCTGCCTAACTCTATTC
ACTATAGAAAGTACAGCAAAAACTATTCTTAAACCTACCAAGCCTCCTACTATCATTATGAATAATTTTA
TATACCACAGCCAATTTGTTATGTTAAACCAATTCCACAAACTTGCCCATTTATCTAATTCCAATAATTC
TTGTTCATTCTTTTCTTGCTGGTTTTGCGATTCTTCAATTAAGGAGTGTATTAAGCTTGTGTAATTGTTA
ATTTCTCTGTCCCACTCCATCCAGGTCGTGTGATTCCAAATCTGTTCCAGAGATTTATTACTCCAACTAG
CATTCCAAGGCACAGCAGTGGTGCAAATGAGTTTTCCAGAGCAACCCCAAATCCCCAGGAGCTGTTGATC
CTTTAGGTATCTTTCCACAGCCAGGATTCTTGCCTGGAGCTGCTTGATGCCCCAGACTGTGAGTTGCAAC
AGATGCTGTTGCGCCTCAATAGCCCTCAGCAAATTGTTCTGCTGCTGCACTATACCAGACAATAATTGTC
TGGCCTGTACCGTCAGCGTCATTGACGCTGCGCCCATAGTGCTTCCTGCTGCTCCCAAGAACCCAAGGAA
CAAAGCTCCTATTCCCACTGCTCTTTTTTCTCTCTGCACCACTCTTCTCTTTGCCTTGGTGGGTGCTACT
CCTAATGGTTCAATTTTTACTACTTTATATTTATATAATTCACTTCTCCAATTGTCCCTCATATCTCCTC
CTCCAGGTCTGAAGATCAGCGGCCGCTTGCTGTGCGGTGGTCTTACTTTTGTTTTGCTCTTCCTCTATCT
TGTCTAAAGCTTCCTTGGTGTCTTTTATCTCTATCCTTTGATGCACACAATAGAGGGTTGCTACTGTATT
ATATAATGATCTAAGTTCTTCTGATCCTGTCTGAAGGGATGGTTGTAGCTGTCCCAGTATTTGTCTACAG
CCTTCTGATGTTTCTAACAGGCCAGGATTAACTGCGAATCGTTCTAGCTCCCTGCTTGCCCATACTATAT
GTTTTAATTTATATTTTTTCTTTCCCCCTGGCCTTAACCGAATTTTTTCCCATCGCGATCTAATTCTCCC
CCGCTTAATACTGACGCTCTCGCACCCATCTCTCTCCTTCTAGCCTCCGCTAGTCAAAATTTTTGGCGTA
CTCACCAGTCGCCGCCCCTCGCCTCTTGCCGTGCGCGCTTCAGCAAGCCGAGTCCTGCGTCGAGAGAGCT
CCTCTGGTTTCCCTTTCGCTTTCAAGTCCCTGTTCGGGCGCCACTGCTAGAGATTTTCCACACTGACTAA
AAGGGTCTGAGGGATCTCTAGTTACCAGAGTCACACAACAGACGGGCACACACTACTTGAAGCACTCAAG
GCAAGCTTTATTGAGGCTTAAGCAGTGGGTTCCCTAGTTAGCCAGAGAGCTCCCAGGCTCAGATCTGGTC
TAACCAGAGAGACCCAGTACAGGCAAAACGCGCTGCTTATATAGACCTCCCACCGTACACGCCTACCGCC
CATTTGCGTCAATGGGGCGGAGTTGTTACGACATTTTGGAAAGTCCCGTTGATTTTGGTGCCAAAACAAA
CTCCCATTGACGTCAATGGGGTGGAGACTTGGAAATCCCCGTGAGTCAAACCGCTATCCACGCCCATTGA
TGTACTGCCAAAACCGCATCACCATGGTAATAGCGATGACTAATACGTAGATGTACTGCCAAGTAGGAAA
GTCCCATAAGGTCATGTACTGGGCATAATGCCAGGCGGGCCATTTACCGTCATTGACGTCAATAGGGGGC
GTACTTGGCATATGATACACTTGATGTACTGCCAAGTGGGCAGTTTACCGTAAATACTCCACCCATTGAC
GTCAATGGAAAGTCCCTATTGGCGTTACTATGGGAACATACGTCATTATTGACGTCAATGGGCGGGGGTC
GTTGGGCGGTCAGCCAGGCGGGCCATTTACCGTAAGTTATGTAACGCGGAACTCCATATATGGGCTATGA
ACTAATGACCCCGTAATTGATTACTATTAATAACTAGTCAATAATCAATGTCAACGCGTATATCTGGCCC
GTACATCGCGAAGCAGCGCAAAACGCCTAACCCTAAGCAGATTCTTCATGCAATTGTCGGTCAAGCCTTG
CCTTGTTGTAGCTTAAATTTTGCTCGCGCACTACTCAGCGACCTCCAACACACAAGCAGGGAGCAGATAC
TGGCTTAACTATGCGGCATCAGAGCAGATTGTACTGAGAGTGCACCATAGGGGATCGGGAGATCTCCCGA
TCCGTCGACGTCAGGTGGCACTTTTCGGGGAAATGTGCGCGGAACCCCTATTTGTTTATTTTTCTAAATA
CATTCAAATATGTATCCGCTCATGAGACAATAACCCTGATAAATGCTTCAATAATATTGAAAAAGGAAGA
GTATGAGTATTCAACATTTCCGTGTCGCCCTTATTCCCTTTTTTGCGGCATTTTGCCTTCCTGTTTTTGC
TCACCCAGAAACGCTGGTGAAAGTAAAAGATGCTGAAGATCAGTTGGGTGCACGAGTGGGTTACATCGAA
CTGGATCTCAACAGCGGTAAGATCCTTGAGAGTTTTCGCCCCGAAGAACGTTTTCCAATGATGAGCACTT
TTAAAGTTCTGCTATGTGGCGCGGTATTATCCCGTATTGACGCCGGGCAAGAGCAACTCGGTCGCCGCAT
ACACTATTCTCAGAATGACTTGGTTGAGTACTCACCAGTCACAGAAAAGCATCTTACGGATGGCATGACA
GTAAGAGAATTATGCAGTGCTGCCATAACCATGAGTGATAACACTGCGGCCAACTTACTTCTGACAACGA
TCGGAGGACCGAAGGAGCTAACCGCTTTTTTGCACAACATGGGGGATCATGTAACTCGCCTTGATCGTTG
GGAACCGGAGCTGAATGAAGCCATACCAAACGACGAGCGTGACACCACGATGCCTGTAGCAATGGCAACA
ACGTTGCGCAAACTATTAACTGGCGAACTACTTACTCTAGCTTCCCGGCAACAATTAATAGACTGGATGG
AGGCGGATAAAGTTGCAGGACCACTTCTGCGCTCGGCCCTTCCGGCTGGCTGGTTTATTGCTGATAAATC
TGGAGCCGGTGAGCGTGGGTCTCGCGGTATCATTGCAGCACTGGGGCCAGATGGTAAGCCCTCCCGTATC
GTAGTTATCTACACGACGGGGAGTCAGGCAACTATGGATGAACGAAATAGACAGATCGCTGAGATAGGTG
CCTCACTGATTAAGCATTGGTAACTGTCAGACCAAGTTTACTCATATATACTTTAGATTGATTTAAAACT
TCATTTTTAATTTAAAAGGATCTAGGTGAAGATCCTTTTTGATAATCTCATGACCAAAATCCCTTAACGT
GAGTTTTCGTTCCACTGAGCGTCAGACCCCGTAGAAAAGATCAAAGGATCTTC
Features (pLannotate 1.2.2; 34 found; start..end, strand, type, name):
      1..589     +  rep_origin     ori: high-copy-number ColE1/pMB1/pBR322/pUC origin of replication
    772..864     +  CDS            lacI (fragment): lac repressor; lacI; The lac repressor binds to the lac operator to inhibit transcription in E. coli. This inhibition can be relieved by adding lactose or isopropyl-β-D-thiogalactopyranoside (IPTG).
    877..898     +  protein_bind   CAP binding site: CAP binding activates transcription in the presence of cAMP. E. coli catabolite activator protein
    913..943     +  promoter       lac promoter: promoter for the E. coli lac operon
    947..969     +  protein_bind   lac operator (fragment): The lac repressor binds to the lac operator to inhibit transcription in E. coli. This inhibition can be relieved by adding lactose or isopropyl-β-D-thiogalactopyranoside (IPTG). lac repressor encoded by lacI
   1040..1161    -  polyA_signal   SV40 poly(A) signal: SV40 polyadenylation signal
   1156..1281    -  CDS            ble (fragment): BLE_KLEPN - Experimental evidence at protein level: Swiss-Prot protein existence level 1. Binding protein with a strong affinity to the bleomycin family of antibiotics. Binds to CL990; an antimitotic-antibiotic compound. From Klebsiella pneumoniae.
   1291..1665    -  CDS            BleoR: antibiotic-binding protein; Sh ble from Streptoalloteichus hindustanus; confers resistance to bleomycin, phleomycin, and Zeocin™
   1684..1731    -  promoter       EM7 promoter: synthetic bacterial promoter&nbsp
   1779..2108    -  promoter       SV40 promoter: SV40 enhancer and early promoter
   2122..2550    -  rep_origin     f1 ori (sequence partly withheld): f1 bacteriophage origin of replication; arrow indicates direction of (+) strand synthesis
   2571..2592    -  promoter       SV40 promoter (fragment): SV40 enhancer and early promoter
   2596..2820    -  polyA_signal   bGH poly(A) signal: bovine growth hormone polyadenylation signal
   2852..3032    -  LTR            5' LTR (truncated): truncated 5' long terminal repeat (LTR) from HIV-1
   3039..3620    -  CDS            nef (fragment): NEF_HV1H2 - Experimental evidence at protein level: Swiss-Prot protein existence level 1. Extracellular Nef protein targets CD4(+) T-lymphocytes for apoptosis by interacting with CXCR4 surface receptors. From Human immunodeficiency virus type 1 group M subtype B (isolate HXB2) (HIV-1).
   3557..4145    -  misc_feature   WPRE: woodchuck hepatitis virus posttranscriptional regulatory element
   4145..4163    -  misc_feature   MCS (fragment): pBluescript multiple cloning site
   4164..4182    -  misc_feature   MCS (fragment): pUC18/19 multiple cloning site
   4189..4888    -  CDS            TagBFP (fragment): monomeric blue fluorescent protein mammalian codon-optimized
   5016..7047    -  CDS            gag-pol (fragment): Moloney murine leukemia virus Gag-Pol polyprotein; gag-pol; contains a read-through stop codon
   7151..9645    -  CDS            Cas9(C) (fragment): C-terminal portion of Streptococcus pyogenes Cas9 (Zetsche et al., 2015)
   9646..11247   -  CDS            Cas9(N): N-terminal portion of Streptococcus pyogenes Cas9 (Zetsche et al., 2015)
  11341..11690   -  promoter       TRE3GV promoter: 3rd-generation Tet-responsive promoter that can be activated by binding of Tet-On® 3G, optimized for retroviral and lentiviral vectors
  11763..11880   -  misc_feature   cPPT/CTS: central polypurine tract and central termination sequence of HIV-1
  11930..12030   -  CDS            Rev (fragment): human immunodeficiency virus 1 (HIV-1) Rev protein; rev; enhances nuclear export of unspliced and incompletely spliced viral mRNAs
  12407..12640   -  misc_feature   RRE: The Rev response element (RRE) of HIV-1 allows for Rev-dependent mRNA export from the nucleus to the cytoplasm.
  12786..13149   -  CDS            HIV-1 gag (fragment): gag protein from human immunodeficiency virus 1; gag
  13133..13258   -  misc_feature   HIV-1 Ψ: packaging signal of human immunodeficiency virus type 1
  13305..13485   -  LTR            5' LTR (truncated): truncated 5' long terminal repeat (LTR) from HIV-1
  13503..13702   -  promoter       CMV promoter: human cytomegalovirus (CMV) immediate early promoter
  13703..14082   -  enhancer       CMV enhancer: human cytomegalovirus immediate early enhancer
  14237..14289   +  misc_feature   bom (fragment): basis of mobility region from pBR322
  14348..14452   +  promoter       AmpR promoter: bla
  14453..15313   +  CDS            AmpR: β-lactamase; bla; confers resistance to ampicillin, carbenicillin, and related antibiotics
