[The description below was written by a language model from this plasmid's Addgene catalogue record and pLannotate feature annotations shown in this document.]
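Description:
TRE3G-PE2-P2A-BFP is a lentiviral transfer plasmid for mammalian expression, built on the LentiCRISPRv2 backbone, that delivers a doxycycline-inducible prime editor. It is propagated in E. coli through a high-copy ColE1/pUC-type origin with ampicillin selection (AmpR). The backbone also carries an f1 origin and, outside the proviral region, an SV40/EM7-driven BleoR cassette with an SV40 polyadenylation signal. The viral genome is transcribed from a CMV enhancer/promoter fused to a truncated HIV-1 5' LTR. It contains the Ψ packaging signal with a partial gag sequence, the RRE for Rev-dependent nuclear export, the cPPT/CTS, a WPRE to enhance transcript expression, and a truncated 3' LTR followed by a bGH polyadenylation signal. No mammalian drug-selection marker is annotated inside the proviral region, so BFP appears to be the only means of identifying expressing cells.

The payload, about 7.1 kb, is driven by a TRE3G (TRE3GV) Tet-responsive promoter, which is active only when bound by rtTA in the presence of doxycycline. The feature table shows no rtTA, so the transactivator must be supplied separately. The open reading frame encodes PE2: the S. pyogenes Cas9 H840A nickase fused to an engineered Moloney murine leukemia virus reverse transcriptase carrying D200N, T306K, W313F, T330P and L603W. The automated annotation labels the reverse transcriptase as a gag-pol fragment. A C-terminal P2A peptide links the editor to TagBFP, so the fluorescent protein is released as a separate reporter of editor expression rather than remaining fused. No pegRNA cassette is annotated, so guide RNAs must come from another construct. The plasmid suits the generation of stable cell lines with inducible, fluorescence-trackable prime editing, and the associated work concerns rewriting regulatory DNA.
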