Addgene plasmid #231580: TRE3G-PE2-P2A-BFP
Purpose: Expresses the PE2 prime-editing machinery fused to BFP (PE2-P2A-BFP), under the control of a TRE3G promoter. This promoter is responsive to doxycycline bound to the rtTA protein
Depositing lab: Jesse Engreitz. Depositing organization: Stanford University. Publication: Rewriting regulatory DNA to dissect and reprogram gene expression. Martyn GE, Montgomery MT, Jones H, Guo K, Doughty BR, Linder J, Chen Z, Cochran K, Lawrence KA, Munson G, Pampari A, Fulco CP, Kelley DR, Lander ES, Kundaje A, Engreitz JM. bioRxiv [Preprint]. 2023 Dec 21:2023.12.20.572268. doi: 10.1101/2023.12.20.572268. PubMed 38187584.
Backbone
  Vector backbone: LentiCRISPRv2
  Vector type: Mammalian Expression, Lentiviral
Growth in bacteria
  Bacterial resistance: Ampicillin, 100 μg/mL
  Growth temperature: 37°C
  Growth strain: NEB Stable
  Copy number: High Copy
Gene/Insert
  Gene/Insert name: PE2-P2A-BFP (alt name: Cas9(H840A)-M-MLVrt(D200N, T306K, W313F, T330P, L603W))
  Species: Synthetic; Cas9 is from S. pyogenes; M-MLV RT is from the Moloney murine leukemia virus
  Insert size (bp): 7059
  Promoter: TRE3G
  Tag / fusion protein: P2A-BFP (C terminal on insert)
  Cloning method: Gibson Cloning
  Sequencing primers: 5′ Cagacaaatggcagtattcatcc
Terms and licenses: Academic/Nonprofit Terms; Industry Terms: Not Available to Industry
How to cite: TRE3G-PE2-P2A-BFP was a gift from Jesse Engreitz (Addgene plasmid # 231580 ; http://n2t.net/addgene:231580 ; RRID:Addgene_231580)
